>Addgene plasmid #81124 | pEZ01 | addgene full sequence | sequence record 162341 | Addgene next-generation full plasmid sequencing result
CTCATATATACTTTAGATTGATTTAAAACTTCATTTTTAATTTAAAAGGATCTAGGTGAAGATCCTTTTT
GATAATCTCATGACCAAAATCCCTTAACGTGAGTTTTCGTTCCACTGAGCGTCAGACCCCGTAGAAAAGA
TCAAAGGATCTTCTTGAGATCCTTTTTTTCTGCGCGTAATCTGCTGCTTGCAAACAAAAAAACCACCGCT
ACCAGCGGTGGTTTGTTTGCCGGATCAAGAGCTACCAACTCTTTTTCCGAAGGTAACTGGCTTCAGCAGA
GCGCAGATACCAAATACTGTTCTTCTAGTGTAGCCGTAGTTAGGCCACCACTTCAAGAACTCTGTAGCAC
CGCCTACATACCTCGCTCTGCTAATCCTGTTACCAGTGGCTGCTGCCAGTGGCGATAAGTCGTGTCTTAC
CGGGTTGGACTCAAGACGATAGTTACCGGATAAGGCGCAGCGGTCGGGCTGAACGGGGGGTTCGTGCACA
CAGCCCAGCTTGGAGCGAACGACCTACACCGAACTGAGATACCTACAGCGTGAGCTATGAGAAAGCGCCA
CGCTTCCCGAAGGGAGAAAGGCGGACAGGTATCCGGTAAGCGGCAGGGTCGGAACAGGAGAGCGCACGAG
GGAGCTTCCAGGGGGAAACGCCTGGTATCTTTATAGTCCTGTCGGGTTTCGCCACCTCTGACTTGAGCGT
CGATTTTTGTGATGCTCGTCAGGGGGGCGGAGCCTATGGAAAAACGCCAGCAACGCGGCCTTTTTACGGT
TCCTGGCCTTTTGCTGGCCTTTTGCTCACATGTTCTTTCCTGCGTTATCCCCTGATTCTGTGGATAACCG
TATTACCGCCTTTGAGTGAGCTGATACCGCTCGCCGCAGCCGAACGACCGAGCGCAGCGAGTCAGTGAGC
GAGGAAGCGGAAGAGCGCCCAATACGCAAACCGCCTCTCCCCGCGCGTTGGCCGATTCATTAATGCAGCT
GGCACGACAGGTTTCCCGACTGGAAAGCGGGCAGTGAGCGCAACGCAATTAATGTGAGTTAGCTCACTCA
TTAGGCACCCCAGGCTTTACACTTTATGCTTCCGGCTCGTATGTTGTGTGGAATTGTGAGCGGATAACAA
TTTCACACAGGAAACAGCTATGACCATGATTACGCCAAGCTATTTAGGTGACACTATAGAATACTCAAGC
TATGAGGTGACTGCCGCACTCAATGTTCAACCAGATCTAGTGATTATTTCGGGGTTAGCAGCCGATGCGG
GCAACCTGGTGAAGCAACTGCGAGAATTAGGTTACAACGGCATTATTGTTGGGGGGAACGGCTTAAATAC
TTCTAATATTTTCCCCGTCTGCCAAGCAAAATGTGATGGGGTGTTGGTGGCCCAAGCCTACAGTGCCGAG
TTAGATAATGAGATTAACCGCGCGTTTCGGGACGCCTATTTTCAACAAAACCAAAAAGAGCCGCCCCAAT
TTAGTGCCCAGGCTTTTACGGCGATCCAAGTTTTTGTTGAAGCCCTCAGCAGCCTCGATGAAAAAACGCC
CTTAGAAACTCTTGCTCTACCGGACTTGCGACGACAACTGCGGGACGAAATTTTTGCAGGTACCTACGTC
ACGCCTTTGGGTGAAATTTCCTTCACAGAGGAAGGGGAAATTGTCCAGAAGGAATTTTTTGTGGCCCAAA
TTGAAATGGATGAATCGGGTCAACAGGGGCGTTTCGCCTTCATTGAAACGAACAAAGGAATTCTTAACAA
AAAAGCAGGAATAAAATTAACAAGATGTAACAGACATAAGTCCCATCACCGTTGTATAAAGTTAACTGTG
GGATTGCAAAAGGAGCTCCCAACTCATAAAGTCAAGTAGGAGATTAATCATATGTCGGTCATCAAGCCCG
AAATGAAAATTAAACTGCGCATGGAGGGCGCTGTGAACGGGCACAAGTTCGTGATCGAAGGTGAAGGCAT
TGGTAAGCCGTATGAAGGTACTCAAACCCTGGACTTAACGGTTAAAGAAGGTGCCCCGTTGCCATTTAGC
TACGACATCCTGACACCCGCTTTTCAGTATGGCAATCGCGCGTTCACCAAGTATCCGAAAGATATTCCGG
ATTATTTCAAGCAGGCATTCCCGGAAGGATACTCATGGGAACGCTCGATGACCTACGAAGACCAGGGCAT
TTGCATTGCCACAAGCGACATCACAATGGAGGGTGATTGCTTTTTTTACAAAATTCGCTTCGACGGGACA
AACTTCCCGCCGAATGGCCCAGTGATGCAGAAAAAGACGCTTAAATGGGAACCGTCGACAGAGAAAATGT
ACGTTCGCGATGGCGTTCTGAAAGGCGATGTTAATATGGCGCTGCTTCTCGAAGGGGGAGGCCATTACCG
TTGTGATTTCAAAACCACATACAAAGCAAAAAAAGATGTTCGTTTGCCGGACGCGCATGAAGTCGATCAC
CGCATTGAGATCCTGTCACATGATAAAGATTACAATAAGGTCCGCCTTTATGAGCACGCTGAGGCCCGCT
ATTCTATGCTGCCCAGCCAAGCTAAATAAGGATCCGGCTGCTAACAAAGCCCGAAAGGAAGCTGAGTTGG
CTGCTGCCACCGCTGAGCAATAACTAGCATAACCCCTTGGGGCCTCTAAACGGGTCTTGACGGGTTTTTT
GTCTAGAGCGCTCAAGTTGATCGAATGTATGCCCCGGATATGACCTAGGGAGATTCTTCTAAAGCGAGCA
GGGTTTGCCAAGTGGCGATCGCCTCAGGGAACCATAACCAACTTTGTTCGAGGCGGCGGGGGTTGAGCTG
GGAACGATCGAGATCTAGGGCGATCGCCCGGAGTTTTTCGGCTTTCCCTACAAGAATTTCCTGGTCAACG
TCGGTGGGTTGCCTTTGGGCCAAATCGTACATACTAATCGCCAGGCCCGCATAAATCTCCGCCTGGAGGG
CTGGGGGGAAATCCTGGGTCGTTGCCGCCGCTAAGGCTTCATACCAACGATCATTGGCGGCTTCGTAATC
TGCATTGAGGTAATGGACAAAACCCAGGGCCATCAAAATTTCGGGGTCGTTGGGCTGTTGGGCTAGGGCC
ATGTCCCAATTGTCTTGCACCGTGGCGATCGCCGTTGCTTGGGTTGGCGATGGTGGGACGGCAGCCAAAG
TTGTTCAGCATGCGCCCTATAGTGAGTCGTATTACAATTCACTGGCCGTCGTTTTACAACGTCGTGACTG
GGAAAACCCTGGCGTTACCCAACTTAATCGCCTTGCAGCACATCCCCCTTTCGCCAGCTGGCGTAATAGC
GAAGAGGCCCGCACCGATCGCCCTTCCCAACAGTTGCGCAGCCTGAATGGCGAATGG
[124 nt withheld, positions 3348-3471]
C
[91 nt withheld, positions 3473-3563]
A
[49 nt withheld, positions 3565-3613]
CCTTTGACGTTGGAGTCCACGTTCTTT
[37 nt withheld, positions 3641-3677]
ACCCTATCTCGGTCTATTCTTTTGATTTATAAGGGATTTTGCCGATTTCGGCCTATTGGTTAAAAAATGA
GCTGATTTAACAAAAATTTAACGCGAATTTTAACAAAATATTAACGCTTACAATTTCCTGATGCGGTATT
TTCTCCTTACGCATCTGTGCGGTATTTCACACCGCATCAGGTGGCACTTTTCGGGGAAATGTGCGCGGAA
CCCCTATTTGTTTATTTTTCTAAATACATTCAAATATGTATCCGCTCATGAGACAATAACCCTGATAAAT
GCTTCAATAATATTGAAAAAGGAAGAGTATGAGTATTCAACATTTCCGTGTCGCCCTTATTCCCTTTTTT
GCGGCATTTTGCCTTCCTGTTTTTGCTCACCCAGAAACGCTGGTGAAAGTAAAAGATGCTGAAGATCAGT
TGGGTGCACGAGTGGGTTACATCGAACTGGATCTCAACAGCGGTAAGATCCTTGAGAGTTTTCGCCCCGA
AGAACGTTTTCCAATGATGAGCACTTTTAAAGTTCTGCTATGTGGCGCGGTATTATCCCGTATTGACGCC
GGGCAAGAGCAACTCGGTCGCCGCATACACTATTCTCAGAATGACTTGGTTGAGTACTCACCAGTCACAG
AAAAGCATCTTACGGATGGCATGACAGTAAGAGAATTATGCAGTGCTGCCATAACCATGAGTGATAACAC
TGCGGCCAACTTACTTCTGACAACGATCGGAGGACCGAAGGAGCTAACCGCTTTTTTGCACAACATGGGG
GATCATGTAACTCGCCTTGATCGTTGGGAACCGGAGATGAATGAAGCCATACCAAACGACGAGCGTGACA
CCACGATGCCTGTAGCAATGGCAACAACGTTGCGCAAACTATTAACTGGCGAACTACTTACTCTAGCTTC
CCGGCAACAATTAATAGACTGGATGGAGGCGGATAAAGTTGCAGGACCACTTCTGCGCTCGGCCCTTCCG
GCTGGCTGGTTTATTGCTGATAAATCTGGAGCCGGTGAGCGTGGGTCTCGCGGTATCATTGCAGCACTGG
GGCCAGATGGTAAGCCCTCCCGTATCGTAGTTATCTACACGACGGGGAGTCAGGCAACTATGGATGAACG
AAATAGACAGATCGCTGAGATAGGTGCCTCACTGATTAAGCATTGGTAACTGTCAGACCAAGTTTA
Features (pLannotate 1.2.2; 15 found; start..end, strand, type, name):
    154..742     +  rep_origin     ori: high-copy-number ColE1/pMB1/pBR322/pUC origin of replication
    925..1017    +  CDS            lacI (fragment): lac repressor; lacI; The lac repressor binds to the lac operator to inhibit transcription in E. coli. This inhibition can be relieved by adding lactose or isopropyl-β-D-thiogalactopyranoside (IPTG).
   1030..1051    +  protein_bind   CAP binding site: CAP binding activates transcription in the presence of cAMP. E. coli catabolite activator protein
   1066..1096    +  promoter       lac promoter: promoter for the E. coli lac operon
   1104..1120    +  protein_bind   lac operator: The lac repressor binds to the lac operator to inhibit transcription in E. coli. This inhibition can be relieved by adding lactose or isopropyl-β-D-thiogalactopyranoside (IPTG). lac repressor encoded by lacI
   1162..1180    +  promoter       SP6 promoter: promoter for bacteriophage SP6 RNA polymerase
   1872..2546    +  CDS            mAzamiGreen: mAzamiGreen is a basic (constitutively fluorescent) green fluorescent protein published in 2003, derived from Galaxea fascicularis. It has high acid sensitivity.
   2557..2606    +  CDS            SET1 (fragment): solubility-enhancement tag derived from T7 phage gene 10B
   2614..2661    +  terminator     T7 terminator: transcription terminator for bacteriophage T7 RNA polymerase
   3166..3184    -  promoter       T7 promoter: promoter for bacteriophage T7 RNA polymerase
   3187..3344    +  CDS            lacZα (fragment): LacZα fragment of β-galactosidase; lacZ fragment
   3348..3776    +  rep_origin     f1 ori (sequence partly withheld): f1 bacteriophage origin of replication; arrow indicates direction of (+) strand synthesis
   3804..3854    -  misc_feature   bom (fragment): basis of mobility region from pBR322
   3881..3985    +  promoter       AmpR promoter: bla
   3986..4846    +  CDS            AmpR: β-lactamase; bla; confers resistance to ampicillin, carbenicillin, and related antibiotics
