[The description below was written by a language model from this plasmid's Addgene catalogue record and pLannotate feature annotations shown in this document.]
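Description:
pEZ01 is a roughly 4.9 kb reporter plasmid built on the pACSA backbone, summarised in its catalogue entry as "pACSA_Pcpt_gfp": a green fluorescent protein gene placed under the Pcpt promoter by Gibson assembly. It comes from work developing synthetic biology tools for controlling gene expression in the cyanobacterium Synechococcus sp. PCC 7002. It therefore most plausibly serves as a reporter construct for measuring Pcpt promoter activity, although the record does not spell out the purpose beyond the short name. In E. coli it is maintained through a high-copy ColE1/pUC-type origin and selected with ampicillin via the bla gene and its native promoter. An f1 origin and a fragment of the pBR322 bom region are also present as carry-overs from the parental cloning vector.

The automated annotation shows the remnants of a standard cloning site: a lacI fragment, CAP binding site, lac promoter and operator, and an SP6 promoter upstream, with a T7 promoter and a lacZα fragment downstream. The insert region sits between these. The fluorescent protein reading frame was matched by the annotation software to mAzamiGreen rather than a jellyfish-derived GFP, so the catalogue's "GFP" may be a generic label for a green reporter. It is followed by a short sequence resembling part of a T7 gene 10-derived tag and by a T7 terminator. The Pcpt promoter itself is not annotated, though it presumably lies in the unannotated stretch of about 700 bp upstream of the reporter. A further unannotated segment of about 500 bp follows the terminator. No cyanobacterial selection marker, homology arms or replication functions are identified in the feature table, and the record does not state how the cassette is delivered to or maintained in Synechococcus.
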