Addgene plasmid #81124: pEZ01
Purpose: pACSA_Pcpt_gfp
Depositing lab: Brian Pfleger. Depositing organization: University of Wisconsin, Madison. Publication: Construction of new synthetic biology tools for the control of gene expression in the cyanobacterium Synechococcus sp. strain PCC 7002. Zess EK, Begemann MB, Pfleger BF. Biotechnol Bioeng. 2016 Feb;113(2):424-32. doi: 10.1002/bit.25713. Epub 2015 Sep 3. PubMed 26192329.
Backbone
  Vector backbone: pACSA
  Total vector size (bp): 4866
Growth in bacteria
  Bacterial resistance: Ampicillin, 100 μg/mL
  Growth temperature: 37°C
  Growth strain: DH5alpha
  Copy number: Unknown
Gene/Insert
  Gene/Insert name: GFP
  Promoter: Pcpt
  Cloning method: Gibson Cloning
  Sequencing primers: 5′ GCTTCCGGCTCGTATGTTGTG; 3′ TTGGGTAACGCCAGGGT
Terms and licenses: Academic/Nonprofit Terms; Industry Terms: Not Available to Industry
How to cite: pEZ01 was a gift from Brian Pfleger (Addgene plasmid # 81124 ; http://n2t.net/addgene:81124 ; RRID:Addgene_81124)
