>Addgene plasmid #81124 | pEZ01 | addgene partial sequence | sequence record 158636 | T7term 5'-GCTAGTTATTGCTCAGCGG-3'
TTGTTAGCAGCCGGATCCTTATTTAGCTTGGCTGGGCAGCATAGAATAGCGGGCCTCAGCGTGCTCATAA
AGGCGGACCTTATTGTAATCTTTATCATGTGACAGGATCTCAATGCGGTGATCGACTTCATGCGCGTCCG
GCAAACGAACATCTTTTTTTGCTTTGTATGTGGTTTTGAAATCACAACGGTAATGGCCTCCCCCTTCGAG
AAGCAGCGCCATATTAACATCGCCTTTCAGAACGCCATCGCGAACGTACATTTTCTCTGTCGACGGTTCC
CATTTAAGCGTCTTTTTCTGCATCACTGGGCCATTCGGCGGGAAGTTTGTCCCGTCGAAGCGAATTTTGT
AAAAAAAGCAATCACCCTCCATTGTGATGTCGCTTGTGGCAATGCAAATGCCCTGGTCTTCGTAGGTCAT
CGAGCGTTCCCATGAGTATCCTTCCGGGAATGCCTGCTTGAAATAATCCGGAATATCTTTCGGATACTTG
GTGAACGCGCGATTGCCATACTGAAAAGCGGGTGTCAGGATGTCGTAGCTAAATGGCAACGGGGCACCTT
CTTTAACCGTTAAGTCCAGGGTTTGAGTACCTTCATACGGCTTACCAATGCCTTCACCTTCGATCACGAA
CTTGTGCCCGTTCACAGCGCCCTCCATGCGCAGTTTAATTTTCATTTCGGGCTTGATGACCGACATATGA
TTAATCTCCTACTTGACTTTATGAGTTGGGAGCTCCTTTTGCAATCCCACAGTTAACTTTATACAACGGT
GATGGGACTTATGTCTGTTACATCTTGTTAATTTTATTCCTGCTTTTTTGTTAAGAATTCCTTTG
