>Addgene plasmid #81124 | pEZ01 | addgene partial sequence | sequence record 158638 | M13pUC-Rev 5'-AGCGGATAACAATTTCACACAGG-3'
AGCTATTTAGGTGACACTATAGAATACTCAAGCTATGAGGTGACTGCCGCACTCAATGTTCAACCAGATC
TAGTGATTATTTCGGGGTTAGCAGCCGATGCGGGCAACCTGGTGAAGCAACTGCGAGAATTAGGTTACAA
CGGCATTATTGTTGGGGGGAACGGCTTAAATACTTCTAATATTTTCCCCGTCTGCCAAGCAAAATGTGAT
GGGGTGTTGGTGGCCCAAGCCTACAGTGCCGAGTTAGATAATGAGATTAACCGCGCGTTTCGGGACGCCT
ATTTTCAACAAAACCAAAAAGAGCCGCCCCAATTTAGTGCCCAGGCTTTTACGGCGATCCAAGTTTTTGT
TGAAGCCCTCAGCAGCCTCGATGAAAAAACGCCCTTAGAAACTCTTGCTCTACCGGACTTGCGACGACAA
CTGCGGGACGAAATTTTTGCAGGTACCTACGTCACGCCTTTGGGTGAAATTTCCTTCACAGAGGAAGGGG
AAATTGTCCAGAAGGAATTTTTTGTGGCCCAAATTGAAATGGATGAATCGGGTCAACAGGGGCGTTTCGC
CTTCATTGAAACGAACAAAGGAATTCTTAACAAAAAAGCAGGAATAAAATTAACAAGATGTAACAGACAT
AAGTCCCATCACCGTTGTATAAAGTTAACTGTGGGATTGCAAAAGGAGCTCCCAACTCATAAAGTCAAGT
AGGAGATTAATCATATGTCGGTCATCAAGCCCGAAATGAAAATTAAACTGCGCATGGAGGGCGCTGTGAA
CGGGCACAAGTTCGTGATCGAAGGTGAAGGCATTGGTAAGCCGTATGAAGGTACTCAAACCCTGGACTTA
ACGGTTAAAGAA
