>Addgene plasmid #81124 | pEZ01 | addgene partial sequence | sequence record 159447 | M13-F20 5'-TGTAAAACGACGGCCAGT-3'
GGCGCATGCTGAACAACTTTGGCTGCCGTCCCACCATCGCCAACCCAAGCAACGGCGATCGCCACGGTGC
AAGACAATTGGGACATGGCCCTAGCCCAACAGCCCAACGACCCCGAAATTTTGATGGCCCTGGGTTTTGT
CCATTACCTCAATGCAGATTACGAAGCCGCCAATGATCGTTGGTATGAAGCCTTAGCGGCGGCAACGACC
CAGGATTTCCCCCCAGCCCTCCAGGCGGAGATTTATGCGGGCCTGGCGATTAGTATGTACGATTTGGCCC
AAAGGCAACCCACCGACGTTGACCAGGAAATTCTTGTAGGGAAAGCCGAAAAACTCCGGGCGATCGCCCT
AGATCTCGATCGTTCCCAGCTCAACCCCCGCCGCCTCGAACAAAGTTGGTTATGGTTCCCTGAGGCGATC
GCCACTTGGCAAACCCTGCTCGCTTTAGAAGAATCTCCCTAGGTCATATCCGGGGCATACATTCGATCAA
CTTGAGCGCTCTAGACAAAAAACCCGTCAAGACCCGTTTAGAGGCCCCAAGGGGTTATGCTAGTTATTGC
TCAGCGGTGGCAGCAGCCAACTCAGCTTCCTTTCGGGCTTTGTTAGCAGCCGGATCCTTATTTAGCTTGG
CTGGGCAGCATAGAATAGCGGGCCTCAGCGTGCTCATAAAGGCGGACCTTATTGTAATCTTTATCATGTG
ACAGGATCTCAATGCGGTGATCGACTTCATGCGCGTCCGGCAAACGAACATCTTTTTTTGCTTTGTATGT
GGTTTTGAAATCACAACGGTAATGGCCTCCCCCTTCGAGAAGCAGCGCCATATTAACATCGCCTTTCAGA
ACGCCATCGCGAACGTACATTTTCTCTGTCGACGGTTCCCATTTAAGCGTCTTT
